Addgene plasmid #26777: pEGIP
Purpose: Lentiviral vector for stable integration of GFP expression cassette with puromycin selection.
Depositing lab: Linzhao Cheng. Depositing organization: Johns Hopkins University and School of Medicine. Publication: Gene targeting of a disease-related gene in human induced pluripotent stem and embryonic stem cells. Zou J, Maeder ML, Mali P, Pruett-Miller SM, Thibodeau-Beganny S, Chou BK, Chen G, Ye Z, Park IH, Daley GQ, Porteus MH, Joung JK, Cheng L. Cell Stem Cell. 2009 Jul 2. 5(1):97-110. 10.1016/j.stem.2009.05.023 PubMed 19540188.
Backbone
  Vector backbone: Duet011
  Backbone size w/o insert (bp): 7063
  Vector type: Mammalian Expression, Lentiviral
  Selectable markers: Puromycin ; GFP
Growth in bacteria
  Bacterial resistance: Ampicillin, 100 μg/mL
  Growth temperature: 37°C
  Growth strain: Stbl3
  Copy number: High Copy
Gene/Insert
  Gene/Insert name: EF1a-GFP-IRES-Puro (alt names: GFP; Puromycin resistant gene; EF1alpha promoter)
  Insert size (bp): 3229
  Entrez Gene: gfp (a.k.a. pCmGFP_001)
  Cloning method: Restriction Enzyme; 5′ cloning site PacI (not destroyed); 3′ cloning site HpaI (destroyed during cloning)
  Sequencing primers: 5′ n/a
Terms and licenses: Academic/Nonprofit Terms; Industry Terms: Not Available to Industry
Depositor comments: Allows for puromycin selection of stable integration of GFP expression cassette. With modification, this vector enables the creation of a chromosomally integrated mutant EGFP target sequence by lentiviral transduction to assess the efficiency of HR-mediated gene targeting.
How to cite: pEGIP was a gift from Linzhao Cheng (Addgene plasmid # 26777 ; http://n2t.net/addgene:26777 ; RRID:Addgene_26777)
