[The description below was written by a language model from this plasmid's Addgene catalogue record and pLannotate feature annotations shown in this document.]
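Description:
pEGIP is an HIV-1-based, self-inactivating lentiviral transfer vector built on the Duet011 backbone for stable integration of a GFP expression cassette in mammalian cells. It is propagated in E. coli through a high-copy ColE1/pUC-type origin with ampicillin resistance, and the backbone also carries an f1 origin. Outside the proviral region sits an SV40/EM7-driven bleomycin/Zeocin resistance cassette with an SV40 polyadenylation signal, which would not be packaged into virus.

Viral genomic RNA is produced from a CMV enhancer/promoter fused to a truncated 5' LTR. This is followed by the Ψ packaging signal with a partial gag sequence, the Rev response element for Rev-dependent nuclear export, and the cPPT/CTS, which aids nuclear import of the reverse-transcribed genome. The payload of about 3.2 kb is a bicistronic unit in which the human EF-1α promoter drives EGFP, and an EMCV IRES then allows translation of puromycin N-acetyltransferase from the same transcript. Fluorescence and drug resistance are therefore linked. Downstream lies a U3-deleted 3' LTR with a loxP site annotated within it. Because this region is copied to both ends of the provirus during reverse transcription, it would be expected to leave the integrated cassette flanked by loxP sites and thus open to Cre excision, although the record does not comment on this. A bGH polyadenylation signal follows the LTR. No WPRE is annotated.

The vector is used to make GFP-marked cell populations that can be selected with puromycin. According to the depositor, a modified version can introduce a chromosomally integrated mutant EGFP target for measuring the efficiency of gene targeting by homologous recombination, work reported in human induced pluripotent and embryonic stem cells.
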