Features (pLannotate 1.2.2; 34 found; start..end, strand, type, name):
      1..1179    +  promoter       EF-1α promoter: strong constitutive promoter for human elongation factor EF-1α
   1196..1214    +  promoter       T7 promoter: promoter for bacteriophage T7 RNA polymerase
   1234..1272    -  misc_feature   MCS (fragment): pBluescript multiple cloning site
   1284..2003    +  CDS            EGFP: the original enhanced GFP (Yang et al., 1996) mammalian codon-optimized
   2154..2616    +  misc_feature   IRES: internal ribosome entry site (IRES) of the encephalomyocarditis virus (EMCV)
   2630..3229    +  CDS            PuroR: puromycin N-acetyltransferase; pac from Streptomyces alboniger; confers resistance to puromycin
   3305..3339    +  LTR            3' LTR (ΔU3) (fragment): self-inactivating 3' long terminal repeat (LTR) from HIV-1
   3343..3376    +  protein_bind   loxP: Cre-mediated recombination occurs in the 8-bp core sequence (GCATACAT). Cre recombinase
   3401..3581    +  LTR            5' LTR (truncated): truncated 5' long terminal repeat (LTR) from HIV-1
   3613..3837    +  polyA_signal   bGH poly(A) signal: bovine growth hormone polyadenylation signal
   3841..3862    +  promoter       SV40 promoter (fragment): SV40 enhancer and early promoter
   3883..4311    +  rep_origin     f1 ori (sequence partly withheld): f1 bacteriophage origin of replication; arrow indicates direction of (+) strand synthesis
   4325..4654    +  promoter       SV40 promoter: SV40 enhancer and early promoter
   4702..4749    +  promoter       EM7 promoter: synthetic bacterial promoter&nbsp
   4768..5142    +  CDS            BleoR: antibiotic-binding protein; Sh ble from Streptoalloteichus hindustanus; confers resistance to bleomycin, phleomycin, and Zeocin™
   5152..5277    +  CDS            ble (fragment): BLE_KLEPN - Experimental evidence at protein level: Swiss-Prot protein existence level 1. Binding protein with a strong affinity to the bleomycin family of antibiotics. Binds to CL990; an antimitotic-antibiotic compound. From Klebsiella pneumoniae.
   5272..5393    +  polyA_signal   SV40 poly(A) signal: SV40 polyadenylation signal
   5466..5482    -  protein_bind   lac operator: The lac repressor binds to the lac operator to inhibit transcription in E. coli. This inhibition can be relieved by adding lactose or isopropyl-β-D-thiogalactopyranoside (IPTG). lac repressor encoded by lacI
   5490..5520    -  promoter       lac promoter: promoter for the E. coli lac operon
   5535..5556    -  protein_bind   CAP binding site: CAP binding activates transcription in the presence of cAMP. E. coli catabolite activator protein
   5569..5661    -  CDS            lacI (fragment): lac repressor; lacI; The lac repressor binds to the lac operator to inhibit transcription in E. coli. This inhibition can be relieved by adding lactose or isopropyl-β-D-thiogalactopyranoside (IPTG).
   5844..6432    -  rep_origin     ori: high-copy-number ColE1/pMB1/pBR322/pUC origin of replication
   6603..7463    -  CDS            AmpR: β-lactamase; bla; confers resistance to ampicillin, carbenicillin, and related antibiotics
   7464..7568    -  promoter       AmpR promoter: bla
   7627..7679    -  misc_feature   bom (fragment): basis of mobility region from pBR322
   7834..8213    +  enhancer       CMV enhancer: human cytomegalovirus immediate early enhancer
   8214..8413    +  promoter       CMV promoter: human cytomegalovirus (CMV) immediate early promoter
   8431..8611    +  LTR            5' LTR (truncated): truncated 5' long terminal repeat (LTR) from HIV-1
   8658..8783    +  misc_feature   HIV-1 Ψ: packaging signal of human immunodeficiency virus type 1
   8767..9130    +  CDS            HIV-1 gag (fragment): gag protein from human immunodeficiency virus 1; gag
   9276..9509    +  misc_feature   RRE: The Rev response element (RRE) of HIV-1 allows for Rev-dependent mRNA export from the nucleus to the cytoplasm.
   9886..9986    +  CDS            Rev (fragment): human immunodeficiency virus 1 (HIV-1) Rev protein; rev; enhances nuclear export of unspliced and incompletely spliced viral mRNAs
  10036..10153   +  misc_feature   cPPT/CTS: central polypurine tract and central termination sequence of HIV-1
  10216..10282   +  CDS            small t antigen (fragment): SV40 (simian virus 40) small t antigen
>Addgene plasmid #26777 | pEGIP | addgene full sequence | sequence record 492910 | Addgene Long Read Sequencing Result
GGCTCCGGTGCCCGTCAGTGGGCAGAGCGCACATCGCCCACAGTCCCCGAGAAGTTGGGGGGAGGGGTCG
GCAATTGAACCGGTGCCTAGAGAAGGTGGCGCGGGGTAAACTGGGAAAGTGATGTCGTGTACTGGCTCCG
CCTTTTTCCCGAGGGTGGGGGAGAACCGTATATAAGTGCAGTAGTCGCCGTGAACGTTCTTTTTCGCAAC
GGGTTTGCCGCCAGAACACAGGTAAGTGCCGTGTGTGGTTCCCGCGGGCCTGGCCTCTTTACGGGTTATG
GCCCTTGCGTGCCTTGAATTACTTCCACCTGGCTGCAGTACGTGATTCTTGATCCCGAGCTTCGGGTTGG
AAGTGGGTGGGAGAGTTCGAGGCCTTGCGCTTAAGGAGCCCCTTCGCCTCGTGCTTGAGTTGAGGCCTGG
CCTGGGCGCTGGGGCCGCCGCGTGCGAATCTGGTGGCACCTTCGCGCCTGTCTCGCTGCTTTCGATAAGT
CTCTAGCCATTTAAAATTTTTGATGACCTGCTGCGACGCTTTTTTTCTGGCAAGATAGTCTTGTAAATGC
GGGCCAAGATCTGCACACTGGTATTTCGGTTTTTGGGGCCGCGGGCGGCGACGGGGCCCGTGCGTCCCAG
CGCACATGTTCGGCGAGGCGGGGCCTGCGAGCGCGGCCACCGAGAATCGGACGGGGGTAGTCTCAAGCTG
GCCGGCCTGCTCTGGTGCCTGGCCTCGCGCCGCCGTGTATCGCCCCGCCCTGGGCGGCAAGGCTGGCCCG
GTCGGCACCAGTTGCGTGAGCGGAAAGATGGCCGCTTCCCGGCCCTGCTGCAGGGAGCTCAAAATGGAGG
ACGCGGCGCTCGGGAGAGCGGGCGGGTGAGTCACCCACACAAAGGAAAAGGGCCTTTCCGTCCTCAGCCG
TCGCTTCATGTGACTCCACGGAGTACCGGGCGCCGTCCAGGCACCTCGATTAGTTCTCGAGCTTTTGGAG
TACGTCGTCTTTAGGTTGGGGGGAGGGGTTTTATGCGATGGAGTTTCCCCACACTGAGTGGGTGGAGACT
GAAGTTAGGCCAGCTTGGCACTTGATGTAATTCTCCTTGGAATTTGCCCTTTTTGAGTTTGGATCTTGGT
TCATTCTCAAGCCTCAGACAGTGGTTCAAAGTTTTTTTCTTCCATTTCAGGTGTCGTGAGGAATTAGCTT
GGTACTAATACGACTCACTATAGGGAGACCCAAGCTGGCTAGGTAAGCTTGATATCGAATTCCTGCAGCC
CGGGGGATCCACCGGTCGCCACCATGGTGAGCAAGGGCGAGGAGCTGTTCACCGGGGTGGTGCCCATCCT
GGTCGAGCTGGACGGCGACGTAAACGGCCACAAGTTCAGCGTGTCCGGCGAGGGCGAGGGCGATGCCACC
TACGGCAAGCTGACCCTGAAGTTCATCTGCACCACCGGCAAGCTGCCCGTGCCCTGGCCCACCCTCGTGA
CCACCCTGACCTACGGCGTGCAGTGCTTCAGCCGCTACCCCGACCACATGAAGCAGCACGACTTCTTCAA
GTCCGCCATGCCCGAAGGCTACGTCCAGGAGCGCACCATCTTCTTCAAGGACGACGGCAACTACAAGACC
CGCGCCGAGGTGAAGTTCGAGGGCGACACCCTGGTGAACCGCATCGAGCTGAAGGGCATCGACTTCAAGG
AGGACGGCAACATCCTGGGGCACAAGCTGGAGTACAACTACAACAGCCACAACGTCTATATCATGGCCGA
CAAGCAGAAGAACGGCATCAAGGTGAACTTCAAGATCCGCCACAACATCGAGGACGGCAGCGTGCAGCTC
GCCGACCACTACCAGCAGAACACCCCCATCGGCGACGGCCCCGTGCTGCTGCCCGACAACCACTACCTGA
GCACCCAGTCCGCCCTGAGCAAAGACCCCAACGAGAAGCGCGATCACATGGTCCTGCTGGAGTTCGTGAC
CGCCGCCGGGATCACTCTCGGCATGGACGAGCTGTACAAGTAAAGCGGCCGCGTCGACGGGCCCGCGGAA
TTCCGCCCCCCCCCCCTCTCCCTCCCCCCCCCCTAACGTTACTGGCCGAAGCCGCTTGGAATAAGGCCGG
TGTGCGTTTGTCTATATGTTATTTTCCACCATATTGCCGTCTTTTGGCAATGTGAGGGCCCGGAAACCTG
GCCCTGTCTTCTTGACGAGCATTCCTAGGGGTCTTTCCCCTCTCGCCAAAGGAATGCAAGGTCTGTTGAA
TGTCGTGAAGGAAGCAGTTCCTCTGGAAGCTTCTTGAAGACAAACAACGTCTGTAGCGACCCTTTGCAGG
CAGCGGAACCCCCCACCTGGCGACAGGTGCCTCTGCGGCCAAAAGCCACGTGTATAAGATACACCTGCAA
AGGCGGCACAACCCCAGTGCCACGTTGTGAGTTGGATAGTTGTGGAAAGAGTCAAATGGCTCTCCTCAAG
CGTATTCAACAAGGGGCTGAAGGATGCCCAGAAGGTACCCCATTGTATGGGATCTGATCTGGGGCCTCGG
TGCACATGCTTTACATGTGTTTAGTCGAGGTTAAAAAAACGTCTAGGCCCCCCGAACCACGGGGACGTGG
TTTTCCTTTGAAAAACACGATGATAATATGGCCACAACCATGACCGAGTACAAGCCCACGGTGCGCCTCG
CCACCCGCGACGACGTCCCCAGGGCCGTACGCACCCTCGCCGCCGCGTTCGCCGACTACCCCGCCACGCG
CCACACCGTCGATCCGGACCGCCACATCGAGCGGGTCACCGAGCTGCAAGAACTCTTCCTCACGCGCGTC
GGGCTCGACATCGGCAAGGTGTGGGTCGCGGACGACGGCGCCGCGGTGGCGGTCTGGACCACGCCGGAGA
GCGTCGAAGCGGGGGCGGTGTTCGCCGAGATCGGCCCGCGCATGGCCGAGTTGAGCGGTTCCCGGCTGGC
CGCGCAGCAACAGATGGAAGGCCTCCTGGCGCCGCACCGGCCCAAGGAGCCCGCGTGGTTCCTGGCCACC
GTCGGCGTCTCGCCCGACCACCAGGGCAAGGGTCTGGGCAGCGCCGTCGTGCTCCCCGGAGTGGAGGCGG
CCGAGCGCGCCGGGGTGCCCGCCTTCCTGGAGACCTCCGCGCCCCGCAACCTCCCCTTCTACGAGCGGCT
CGGCTTCACCGTCACCGCCGACGTCGAGGTGCCCGAAGGACCGCGCACCTGGTGCATGACCCGCAAGCCC
GGTGCCTGACGCCCGCCCCACGACCCGCAGCGCCCGACCGAAAGGAGCGCACGACCCCATGCATCGAACA
AAAGAAAAGGGGACTGGAAGGGCTAATTCACTCCCAACGAAGACAAGATATCATAACTTCGTATAGCATA
CATTATACGAAGTTATCGGCTAGCTGGTCCGGACTGTACTGGGTCTCTCTGGTTAGACCAGATCTGAGCC
TGGGAGCTCTCTGGCTAACTAGGGAACCCACTGCTTAAGCCTCAATAAAGCTTGCCTTGAGTGCTTCAAG
TAGTGTGTGCCCGTCTGTTGTGTGACTCTGGTAACTAGAGATCCCTCAGACCCTTTTAGTCAGTGTGGAA
AATCTCTAGCAGGGCCCGTTTAAACCCGCTGATCAGCCTCGACTGTGCCTTCTAGTTGCCAGCCATCTGT
TGTTTGCCCCTCCCCCGTGCCTTCCTTGACCCTGGAAGGTGCCACTCCCACTGTCCTTTCCTAATAAAAT
GAGGAAATTGCATCGCATTGTCTGAGTAGGTGTCATTCTATTCTGGGGGGTGGGGTGGGGCAGGACAGCA
AGGGGGAGGATTGGGAAGACAATAGCAGGCATGCTGGGGATGCGGTGGGCTCTATGGCTTCTGAGGCGGA
AAGAACCAGCTGGGGCTCTAGGGGGTATCCCC
[124 nt withheld, positions 3883-4006]
C
[91 nt withheld, positions 4008-4098]
A
[49 nt withheld, positions 4100-4148]
CCTTTGACGTTGGAGTCCACGTTCTTT
[37 nt withheld, positions 4176-4212]
ACCCTATCTCGGTCTATTCTTTTGATTTATAAGGGATTTTGCCGATTTCGGCCTATTGGTTAAAAAATGA
GCTGATTTAACAAAAATTTAACGCGAATTAATTCTGTGGAATGTGTGTCAGTTAGGGTGTGGAAAGTCCC
CAGGCTCCCCAGCAGGCAGAAGTATGCAAAGCATGCATCTCAATTAGTCAGCAACCAGGTGTGGAAAGTC
CCCAGGCTCCCCAGCAGGCAGAAGTATGCAAAGCATGCATCTCAATTAGTCAGCAACCATAGTCCCGCCC
CTAACTCCGCCCATCCCGCCCCTAACTCCGCCCAGTTCCGCCCATTCTCCGCCCCATGGCTGACTAATTT
TTTTTATTTATGCAGAGGCCGAGGCCGCCTCTGCCTCTGAGCTATTCCAGAAGTAGTGAGGAGGCTTTTT
TGGAGGCCTAGGCTTTTGCAAAAAGCTCCCGGGAGCTTGTATATCCATTTTCGGATCTGATCAGCACGTG
TTGACAATTAATCATCGGCATAGTATATCGGCATAGTATAATACGACAAGGTGAGGAACTAAACCATGGC
CAAGTTGACCAGTGCCGTTCCGGTGCTCACCGCGCGCGACGTCGCCGGAGCGGTCGAGTTCTGGACCGAC
CGGCTCGGGTTCTCCCGGGACTTCGTGGAGGACGACTTCGCCGGTGTGGTCCGGGACGACGTGACCCTGT
TCATCAGCGCGGTCCAGGACCAGGTGGTGCCGGACAACACCCTGGCCTGGGTGTGGGTGCGCGGCCTGGA
CGAGCTGTACGCCGAGTGGTCGGAGGTCGTGTCCACGAACTTCCGGGACGCCTCCGGGCCGGCCATGACC
GAGATCGGCGAGCAGCCGTGGGGGCGGGAGTTCGCCCTGCGCGACCCGGCCGGCAACTGCGTGCACTTCG
TGGCCGAGGAGCAGGACTGACACGTGCTACGAGATTTCGATTCCACCGCCGCCTTCTATGAAAGGTTGGG
CTTCGGAATCGTTTTCCGGGACGCCGGCTGGATGATCCTCCAGCGCGGGGATCTCATGCTGGAGTTCTTC
GCCCACCCCAACTTGTTTATTGCAGCTTATAATGGTTACAAATAAAGCAATAGCATCACAAATTTCACAA
ATAAAGCATTTTTTTCACTGCATTCTAGTTGTGGTTTGTCCAAACTCATCAATGTATCTTATCATGTCTG
TATACCGTCGACCTCTAGCTAGAGCTTGGCGTAATCATGGTCATAGCTGTTTCCTGTGTGAAATTGTTAT
CCGCTCACAATTCCACACAACATACGAGCCGGAAGCATAAAGTGTAAAGCCTGGGGTGCCTAATGAGTGA
GCTAACTCACATTAATTGCGTTGCGCTCACTGCCCGCTTTCCAGTCGGGAAACCTGTCGTGCCAGCTGCA
TTAATGAATCGGCCAACGCGCGGGGAGAGGCGGTTTGCGTATTGGGCGCTCTTCCGCTTCCTCGCTCACT
GACTCGCTGCGCTCGGTCGTTCGGCTGCGGCGAGCGGTATCAGCTCACTCAAAGGCGGTAATACGGTTAT
CCACAGAATCAGGGGATAACGCAGGAAAGAACATGTGAGCAAAAGGCCAGCAAAAGGCCAGGAACCGTAA
AAAGGCCGCGTTGCTGGCGTTTTTCCATAGGCTCCGCCCCCCTGACGAGCATCACAAAAATCGACGCTCA
AGTCAGAGGTGGCGAAACCCGACAGGACTATAAAGATACCAGGCGTTTCCCCCTGGAAGCTCCCTCGTGC
GCTCTCCTGTTCCGACCCTGCCGCTTACCGGATACCTGTCCGCCTTTCTCCCTTCGGGAAGCGTGGCGCT
TTCTCATAGCTCACGCTGTAGGTATCTCAGTTCGGTGTAGGTCGTTCGCTCCAAGCTGGGCTGTGTGCAC
GAACCCCCCGTTCAGCCCGACCGCTGCGCCTTATCCGGTAACTATCGTCTTGAGTCCAACCCGGTAAGAC
ACGACTTATCGCCACTGGCAGCAGCCACTGGTAACAGGATTAGCAGAGCGAGGTATGTAGGCGGTGCTAC
AGAGTTCTTGAAGTGGTGGCCTAACTACGGCTACACTAGAAGAACAGTATTTGGTATCTGCGCTCTGCTG
AAGCCAGTTACCTTCGGAAAAAGAGTTGGTAGCTCTTGATCCGGCAAACAAACCACCGCTGGTAGCGGTG
GTTTTTTTGTTTGCAAGCAGCAGATTACGCGCAGAAAAAAAGGATCTCAAGAAGATCCTTTGATCTTTTC
TACGGGGTCTGACGCTCAGTGGAACGAAAACTCACGTTAAGGGATTTTGGTCATGAGATTATCAAAAAGG
ATCTTCACCTAGATCCTTTTAAATTAAAAATGAAGTTTTAAATCAATCTAAAGTATATATGAGTAAACTT
GGTCTGACAGTTACCAATGCTTAATCAGTGAGGCACCTATCTCAGCGATCTGTCTATTTCGTTCATCCAT
AGTTGCCTGACTCCCCGTCGTGTAGATAACTACGATACGGGAGGGCTTACCATCTGGCCCCAGTGCTGCA
ATGATACCGCGAGACCCACGCTCACCGGCTCCAGATTTATCAGCAATAAACCAGCCAGCCGGAAGGGCCG
AGCGCAGAAGTGGTCCTGCAACTTTATCCGCCTCCATCCAGTCTATTAATTGTTGCCGGGAAGCTAGAGT
AAGTAGTTCGCCAGTTAATAGTTTGCGCAACGTTGTTGCCATTGCTACAGGCATCGTGGTGTCACGCTCG
TCGTTTGGTATGGCTTCATTCAGCTCCGGTTCCCAACGATCAAGGCGAGTTACATGATCCCCCATGTTGT
GCAAAAAAGCGGTTAGCTCCTTCGGTCCTCCGATCGTTGTCAGAAGTAAGTTGGCCGCAGTGTTATCACT
CATGGTTATGGCAGCACTGCATAATTCTCTTACTGTCATGCCATCCGTAAGATGCTTTTCTGTGACTGGT
GAGTACTCAACCAAGTCATTCTGAGAATAGTGTATGCGGCGACCGAGTTGCTCTTGCCCGGCGTCAATAC
GGGATAATACCGCGCCACATAGCAGAACTTTAAAAGTGCTCATCATTGGAAAACGTTCTTCGGGGCGAAA
ACTCTCAAGGATCTTACCGCTGTTGAGATCCAGTTCGATGTAACCCACTCGTGCACCCAACTGATCTTCA
GCATCTTTTACTTTCACCAGCGTTTCTGGGTGAGCAAAAACAGGAAGGCAAAATGCCGCAAAAAAGGGAA
TAAGGGCGACACGGAAATGTTGAATACTCATACTCTTCCTTTTTCAATATTATTGAAGCATTTATCAGGG
TTATTGTCTCATGAGCGGATACATATTTGAATGTATTTAGAAAAATAAACAAATAGGGGTTCCGCGCACA
TTTCCCCGAAAAGTGCCACCTGACGTCGACGGATCGGGAGATCTCCCGATCCCCTATGGTGCACTCTCAG
TACAATCTGCTCTGATGCCGCATAGTTAAGCCAGTATCTGCTCCCTGCTTGTGTGTTGGAGGTCGCTGAG
TAGTGCGCGAGCAAAATTTAAGCTACAACAAGGCAAGGCTTGACCGACAATTGCATGAAGAATCTGCTTA
GGGTTAGGCGTTTTGCGCTGCTTCGCGATGTACGGGCCAGATATACGCGTTGACATTGATTATTGACTAG
TTATTAATAGTAATCAATTACGGGGTCATTAGTTCATAGCCCATATATGGAGTTCCGCGTTACATAACTT
ACGGTAAATGGCCCGCCTGGCTGACCGCCCAACGACCCCCGCCCATTGACGTCAATAATGACGTATGTTC
CCATAGTAACGCCAATAGGGACTTTCCATTGACGTCAATGGGTGGAGTATTTACGGTAAACTGCCCACTT
GGCAGTACATCAAGTGTATCATATGCCAAGTACGCCCCCTATTGACGTCAATGACGGTAAATGGCCCGCC
TGGCATTATGCCCAGTACATGACCTTATGGGACTTTCCTACTTGGCAGTACATCTACGTATTAGTCATCG
CTATTACCATGGTGATGCGGTTTTGGCAGTACATCAATGGGCGTGGATAGCGGTTTGACTCACGGGGATT
TCCAAGTCTCCACCCCATTGACGTCAATGGGAGTTTGTTTTGGCACCAAAATCAACGGGACTTTCCAAAA
TGTCGTAACAACTCCGCCCCATTGACGCAAATGGGCGGTAGGCGTGTACGGTGGGAGGTCTATATAAGCA
GCGCGTTTTGCCTGTACTGGGTCTCTCTGGTTAGACCAGATCTGAGCCTGGGAGCTCTCTGGCTAACTAG
GGAACCCACTGCTTAAGCCTCAATAAAGCTTGCCTTGAGTGCTTCAAGTAGTGTGTGCCCGTCTGTTGTG
TGACTCTGGTAACTAGAGATCCCTCAGACCCTTTTAGTCAGTGTGGAAAATCTCTAGCAGTGGCGCCCGA
ACAGGGACTTGAAAGCGAAAGGGAAACCAGAGGAGCTCTCTCGACGCAGGACTCGGCTTGCTGAAGCGCG
CACGGCAAGAGGCGAGGGGCGGCGACTGGTGAGTACGCCAAAAATTTTGACTAGCGGAGGCTAGAAGGAG
AGAGATGGGTGCGAGAGCGTCAGTATTAAGCGGGGGAGAATTAGATCGCGATGGGAAAAAATTCGGTTAA
GGCCAGGGGGAAAGAAAAAATATAAATTAAAACATATAGTATGGGCAAGCAGGGAGCTAGAACGATTCGC
AGTTAATCCTGGCCTGTTAGAAACATCAGAAGGCTGTAGACAAATACTGGGACAGCTACAACCATCCCTT
CAGACAGGATCAGAAGAACTTAGATCATTATATAATACAGTAGCAACCCTCTATTGTGTGCATCAAAGGA
TAGAGATAAAAGACACCAAGGAAGCTTTAGACAAGATAGAGGAAGAGCAAAACAAAAGTAAGACCACCGC
ACAGCAAGCGGCCGCTGATCTTCAGACCTGGAGGAGGAGATATGAGGGACAATTGGAGAAGTGAATTATA
TAAATATAAAGTAGTAAAAATTGAACCATTAGGAGTAGCACCCACCAAGGCAAAGAGAAGAGTGGTGCAG
AGAGAAAAAAGAGCAGTGGGAATAGGAGCTTTGTTCCTTGGGTTCTTGGGAGCAGCAGGAAGCACTATGG
GCGCAGCGTCAATGACGCTGACGGTACAGGCCAGACAATTATTGTCTGGTATAGTGCAGCAGCAGAACAA
TTTGCTGAGGGCTATTGAGGCGCAACAGCATCTGTTGCAACTCACAGTCTGGGGCATCAAGCAGCTCCAG
GCAAGAATCCTGGCTGTGGAAAGATACCTAAAGGATCAACAGCTCCTGGGGATTTGGGGTTGCTCTGGAA
AACTCATTTGCACCACTGCTGTGCCTTGGAATGCTAGTTGGAGTAATAAATCTCTGGAACAGATTTGGAA
TCACACGACCTGGATGGAGTGGGACAGAGAAATTAACAATTACACAAGCTTAATACACTCCTTAATTGAA
GAATCGCAAAACCAGCAAGAAAAGAATGAACAAGAATTATTGGAATTAGATAAATGGGCAAGTTTGTGGA
ATTGGTTTAACATAACAAATTGGCTGTGGTATATAAAATTATTCATAATGATAGTAGGAGGCTTGGTAGG
TTTAAGAATAGTTTTTGCTGTACTTTCTATAGTGAATAGAGTTAGGCAGGGATATTCACCATTATCGTTT
CAGACCCACCTCCCAACCCCGAGGGGACCCGACAGGCCCGAAGGAATAGAAGAAGAAGGTGGAGAGAGAG
ACAGAGACAGATCCATTCGATTAGTGAACGGATCGGCACTGCGTGCGCCAATTCTGCAGACAAATGGCAG
TATTCATCCACAATTTTAAAAGAAAAGGGGGGATTGGGGGGTACAGTGCAGGGGAAAGAATAGTAGACAT
AATAGCAACAGACATACAAACTAAAGAATTACAAAAACAAATTACAAAAATTCAAAATTTTCGGGTTTAT
TACAGGGACAGCAGAGATCCAGTTTGGTTAATTAATCGATAAGCTTTGCAAAGATGGATAAAGTTTTAAA
CAGAGAGGAATCTTTGCAGCTAATGGACCTTCTAGGTCTTGAAAGGAGTGGGAATT
