>Addgene plasmid #26777 | pEGIP | addgene partial sequence | sequence record 33022 | 26777 with EF1a-Fwd
AGCTTGGTACTAATACGACTCACTATAGGGAGACCCAAGCTGGCTAGGTAAGCTTGATATCGAATTCCTG
CAGCCCGGGGGATCCACCGGTCGCCACCATGGTGAGCAAGGGCGAGGAGCTGTTCACCGGGGTGGTGCCC
ATCCTGGTCGAGCTGGACGGCGACGTAAACGGCCACAAGTTCAGCGTGTCCGGCGAGGGCGAGGGCGATG
CCACCTACGGCAAGCTGACCCTGAAGTTCATCTGCACCACCGGCAAGCTGCCCGTGCCCTGGCCCACCCT
CGTGACCACCCTGACCTACGGCGTGCAGTGCTTCAGCCGCTACCCCGACCACATGAAGCAGCACGACTTC
TTCAAGTCCGCCATGCCCGAAGGCTACGTCCAGGAGCGCACCATCTTCTTCAAGGACGACGGCAACTACA
AGACCCGCGCCGAGGTGAAGTTCGAGGGCGACACCCTGGTGAACCGCATCGAGCTGAAGGGCATCGACTT
CAAGGAGGACGGCAACATCCTGGGGCACAAGCTGGAGTACAACTACAACAGCCACAACGTCTATATCATG
GCCGACAAGCAGAAGAACGGCATCAAGGTGAACTTCAAGATCCGCCACAACATCGAGGACGGCAGCGTGC
AGCTCGCCGACCACTACCAGCAGAACACCCCCATCGGCGACGGCCCCGTGCTGCTGCCCGACAACCACTA
CCTGAGCACCCAGTCCGCCCTGAGCAAAGACCCCAACGAGAAGCGCGATCACATGGTCCTGCTGGAGTTC
GTGACCGCCGCCGGGATCACTCTCGGCATGGACGAGCTGTACAAGTAAAGCGGCGCCG
